>Addgene plasmid #91601 | pPN066 | addgene full sequence | sequence record 180178 | Addgene NGS Result
GAGGGCCTATTTCCCATGATTCCTTCATATTTGCATATACGATACAAGGCTGTTAGAGAGATAATTGGAA
TTAATTTGACTGTAAACACAAAGATATTAGTACAAAATACGTGACGTAGAAAGTAATAATTTCTTGGGTA
GTTTGCAGTTTTAAAATTATGTTTTAAAATGGACTATCATATGCTTACCGTAACTTGAAAGTATTTCGAT
TTCTTGGCTTTATATATCTTGTGGAAAGGACGAAACACCGAGTCCCAGAAGAACCTTCCAGTTTTAGAGC
TAGAAATAGCAAGTTAAAATAAGGCTAGTCCGTTATCAACTTGAAAAAGTGGCACCGAGTCGGTGCTTTT
TTAAGCTTGGCGTAATCATGGTCATAGCTGTTTCCTGTGTGAAATTGTTATCCGCTCACAATTCCACACA
ACATACGAGCCGGAAGCATAAAGTGTAAAGCCTGGGGTGCCTAATGAGTGAGCTAACTCACATTAATTGC
GTTGCGCTCACTGCCCGCTTTCCAGTCGGGAAACCTGTCGTGCCAGCTGCATTAATGAATCGGCCAACGC
GCGGGGAGAGGCGGTTTGCGTATTGGGCGCTCTTCCGCTTCCTCGCTCACTGACTCGCTGCGCTCGGTCG
TTCGGCTGCGGCGAGCGGTATCAGCTCACTCAAAGGCGGTAATACGGTTATCCACAGAATCAGGGGATAA
CGCAGGAAAGAACATGTGAGCAAAAGGCCAGCAAAAGGCCAGGAACCGTAAAAAGGCCGCGTTGCTGGCG
TTTTTCCATAGGCTCCGCCCCCCTGACGAGCATCACAAAAATCGACGCTCAAGTCAGAGGTGGCGAAACC
CGACAGGACTATAAAGATACCAGGCGTTTCCCCCTGGAAGCTCCCTCGTGCGCTCTCCTGTTCCGACCCT
GCCGCTTACCGGATACCTGTCCGCCTTTCTCCCTTCGGGAAGCGTGGCGCTTTCTCATAGCTCACGCTGT
AGGTATCTCAGTTCGGTGTAGGTCGTTCGCTCCAAGCTGGGCTGTGTGCACGAACCCCCCGTTCAGCCCG
ACCGCTGCGCCTTATCCGGTAACTATCGTCTTGAGTCCAACCCGGTAAGACACGACTTATCGCCACTGGC
AGCAGCCACTGGTAACAGGATTAGCAGAGCGAGGTATGTAGGCGGTGCTACAGAGTTCTTGAAGTGGTGG
CCTAACTACGGCTACACTAGAAGAACAGTATTTGGTATCTGCGCTCTGCTGAAGCCAGTTACCTTCGGAA
AAAGAGTTGGTAGCTCTTGATCCGGCAAACAAACCACCGCTGGTAGCGGTGGTTTTTTTGTTTGCAAGCA
GCAGATTACGCGCAGAAAAAAAGGATCTCAAGAAGATCCTTTGATCTTTTCTACGGGGTCTGACGCTCAG
TGGAACGAAAACTCACGTTAAGGGATTTTGGTCATGAGATTATCAAAAAGGATCTTCACCTAGATCCTTT
TAAATTAAAAATGAAGTTTTAAATCAATCTAAAGTATATATGAGTAAACTTGGTCTGACAGTTACCAATG
CTTAATCAGTGAGGCACCTATCTCAGCGATCTGTCTATTTCGTTCATCCATAGTTGCCTGACTCCCCGTC
GTGTAGATAACTACGATACGGGAGGGCTTACCATCTGGCCCCAGTGCTGCAATGATACCGCGAGACCCAC
GCTCACCGGCTCCAGATTTATCAGCAATAAACCAGCCAGCCGGAAGGGCCGAGCGCAGAAGTGGTCCTGC
AACTTTATCCGCCTCCATCCAGTCTATTAATTGTTGCCGGGAAGCTAGAGTAAGTAGTTCGCCAGTTAAT
AGTTTGCGCAACGTTGTTGCCATTGCTACAGGCATCGTGGTGTCACGCTCGTCGTTTGGTATGGCTTCAT
TCAGCTCCGGTTCCCAACGATCAAGGCGAGTTACATGATCCCCCATGTTGTGCAAAAAAGCGGTTAGCTC
CTTCGGTCCTCCGATCGTTGTCAGAAGTAAGTTGGCCGCAGTGTTATCACTCATGGTTATGGCAGCACTG
CATAATTCTCTTACTGTCATGCCATCCGTAAGATGCTTTTCTGTGACTGGTGAGTACTCAACCAAGTCAT
TCTGAGAATAGTGTATGCGGCGACCGAGTTGCTCTTGCCCGGCGTCAATACGGGATAATACCGCGCCACA
TAGCAGAACTTTAAAAGTGCTCATCATTGGAAAACGTTCTTCGGGGCGAAAACTCTCAAGGATCTTACCG
CTGTTGAGATCCAGTTCGATGTAACCCACTCGTGCACCCAACTGATCTTCAGCATCTTTTACTTTCACCA
GCGTTTCTGGGTGAGCAAAAACAGGAAGGCAAAATGCCGCAAAAAAGGGAATAAGGGCGACACGGAAATG
TTGAATACTCATACTCTTCCTTTTTCAATATTATTGAAGCATTTATCAGGGTTATTGTCTCATGAGCGGA
TACATATTTGAATGTATTTAGAAAAATAAACAAATAGGGGTTCCGCGCACATTTCCCCGAAAAGTGCCAC
CTGACGTCTAAGAAACCATTATTATCATGACATTAACCTATAAAAATAGGCGTATCACGAGGCCCTTTCG
TCTCGCGCGTTTCGGTGATGACGGTGAAAACCTCTGACACATGCAGCTCCCGGAGACGGTCACAGCTTGT
CTGTAAGCGGATGCCGGGAGCAGACAAGCCCGTCAGGGCGCGTCAGCGGGTGTTGGCGGGTGTCGGGGCT
GGCTTAACTATGCGGCATCAGAGCAGATTGTACTGAGAGTGCACCATATGCGGTGTGAAATACCGCACAG
ATGCGTAAGGAGAAAATACCGCATCAGGCGCCATTCGCCATTCAGGCTGCGCAACTGTTGGGAAGGGCGA
TCGGTGCGGGCCTCTTCGCTATTACGCCAGCTGGCGAAAGGGGGATGTGCTGCAAGGCGATTAAGTTGGG
TAACGCCAGGGTTTTCCCAGTCACGACGTTGTAAAACGACGGCCAGTGAATTCGAGCTCGGTACCCGGGG
ATCCGTTAATTAA
Features (pLannotate 1.2.2; 13 found; start..end, strand, type, name):
      1..241     +  promoter       U6 promoter: RNA polymerase III promoter for human U6 snRNA
    271..346     +  misc_RNA       gRNA scaffold: guide RNA scaffold for the Streptococcus pyogenes CRISPR/Cas9 system
    395..411     -  protein_bind   lac operator: The lac repressor binds to the lac operator to inhibit transcription in E. coli. This inhibition can be relieved by adding lactose or isopropyl-β-D-thiogalactopyranoside (IPTG). lac repressor encoded by lacI
    419..449     -  promoter       lac promoter: promoter for the E. coli lac operon
    464..485     -  protein_bind   CAP binding site: CAP binding activates transcription in the presence of cAMP. E. coli catabolite activator protein
    498..590     -  CDS            lacI (fragment): lac repressor; lacI; The lac repressor binds to the lac operator to inhibit transcription in E. coli. This inhibition can be relieved by adding lactose or isopropyl-β-D-thiogalactopyranoside (IPTG).
    773..1361    -  rep_origin     ori: high-copy-number ColE1/pMB1/pBR322/pUC origin of replication
   1532..2392    -  CDS            AmpR: β-lactamase; bla; confers resistance to ampicillin, carbenicillin, and related antibiotics
   2393..2497    -  promoter       AmpR promoter: bla
   2592..2627    +  CDS            rop (fragment): Rop protein, which maintains plasmids at low copy number; rop
   2729..2828    +  misc_feature   bom (fragment): basis of mobility region from pBR322
   2834..2991    -  CDS            lacZα (fragment): LacZα fragment of β-galactosidase; lacZ fragment
   2988..3014    +  misc_feature   MCS (fragment): pUC18/19 multiple cloning site
