[The description below was written by a language model from this plasmid's Addgene catalogue record and pLannotate feature annotations shown in this document.]
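Description:
pPN066 is a small (about 3.0 kb) pUC19-derived CRISPR plasmid that expresses a single guide RNA against human DPP4 (also known as CD26 or DPPIV). It is propagated in E. coli as a high-copy plasmid through the ColE1/pUC-type origin and selected with ampicillin via the β-lactamase gene and its native promoter. The rest of the backbone consists of pUC19 remnants that have no role in guide expression: the lac promoter, operator and CAP binding site, fragments of lacZα and the multiple cloning site, and short annotated fragments of lacI, rop and bom.

The functional cassette is a human U6 promoter, an RNA polymerase III promoter suited to producing short, uncapped, non-polyadenylated transcripts, followed by the DPP4-targeting spacer and the Streptococcus pyogenes Cas9 guide RNA scaffold. The roughly 20-nucleotide spacer sits in the gap between the annotated promoter and scaffold. It was inserted through paired BbsI sites, which were destroyed in the process as is usual for type IIS oligo cloning.

The plasmid carries no Cas9 gene, no mammalian selection marker and no fluorescent reporter, so the nuclease must be supplied separately, for example from a co-delivered plasmid or other source of SpCas9. There are also no viral packaging elements, which implies delivery by transfection or electroporation rather than transduction. The associated publication describes a scaled workflow for CRISPR editing of human pluripotent stem cells to study psychiatric disease, and this construct is one guide-expression plasmid from that work, intended to direct Cas9 cleavage to the DPP4 locus.
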