Addgene plasmid #91601: pPN066
Purpose: Express sgRNA targeting human DPP4
Depositing lab: Lindy Barrett. Depositing organization: Broad Institute. Publication: A Scaled Framework for CRISPR Editing of Human Pluripotent Stem Cells to Study Psychiatric Disease. Hazelbaker DZ, Beccard A, Bara AM, Dabkowski N, Messana A, Mazzucato P, Lam D, Manning D, Eggan K, Barrett LE. Stem Cell Reports. 2017 Oct 10;9(4):1315-1327. doi: 10.1016/j.stemcr.2017.09.006. PubMed 29020615.
Backbone
  Vector backbone: pUC19-U6 promoter
  Vector type: CRISPR
Growth in bacteria
  Bacterial resistance: Ampicillin, 100 μg/mL
  Growth temperature: 37°C
  Growth strain: DH5alpha
  Copy number: High Copy
Gene/Insert
  Gene/Insert name: DPP4 (alt name: NM_001935.3)
  gRNA/shRNA sequence: AGTCCCAGAAGAACCTTCCA
  Species: H. sapiens (human)
  Insert size (bp): 21
  Entrez Gene: DPP4 (a.k.a. ADABP, ADCP2, CD26, DPPIV, TP103)
  Promoter: U6
  Cloning method: Restriction Enzyme; 5′ cloning site BbsI (destroyed during cloning); 3′ cloning site BbsI (destroyed during cloning)
  Sequencing primers: 5′ M13F (-21)
Terms and licenses: Academic/Nonprofit Terms; Industry Terms
How to cite: pPN066 was a gift from Lindy Barrett (Addgene plasmid # 91601 ; http://n2t.net/addgene:91601 ; RRID:Addgene_91601)
